Addgene plasmid #67328: pDONR221-ARL6
Purpose: hArl6 with stop codon in Gateway Entry vector
Depositing lab: Richard Kahn. Depositing organization: Emory University. Publication: Tool box: Plasmids for the expression or knockdown of human ARF Family GTPases (ARF/ARL/SAR) and their co-expression in bacteria with N-myristoyltransferases. Kerr SC, Kahn RA. Cell Logist. 2015 Sep 21;5(3):e1090523. doi: 10.1080/21592799.2015.1090523. eCollection 2015 Jul-Sep. PubMed 27057421.
Backbone
  Vector backbone: pDONR221
  Backbone manufacturer: Life Technologies
  Vector type: Bacterial Expression ; Gateway Entry vector
Growth in bacteria
  Bacterial resistance: Kanamycin, 50 μg/mL
  Growth temperature: 37°C
  Growth strain: DH5alpha
  Copy number: High Copy
Gene/Insert
  Gene/Insert name: ARL6 (alt name: pRK12s-221)
  Species: H. sapiens (human)
  Entrez Gene: ARL6 (a.k.a. BBS3, RP55)
  Promoter: None
  Cloning method: Gateway Cloning
  Sequencing primers: 5′ M13-Fwd; 3′ M13-Rev
Terms and licenses: Academic/Nonprofit Terms; Industry Terms: Not Available to Industry
How to cite: pDONR221-ARL6 was a gift from Richard Kahn (Addgene plasmid # 67328 ; http://n2t.net/addgene:67328 ; RRID:Addgene_67328)
