[The description below was written by a language model from this plasmid's Addgene catalogue record.]
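Description:
pDONR221-ARL6 is a Gateway entry clone built on the commercial pDONR221 donor backbone and carrying the human ARL6 open reading frame (also known as BBS3 or RP55), a member of the ARF family of small regulatory GTPases. The plasmid is maintained in standard E. coli cloning strains as a high-copy plasmid and is selected with kanamycin. The insert was introduced by Gateway recombination, which in this system replaces the donor vector's counter-selectable cassette with the gene of interest and leaves it flanked by attL recombination sites. No feature table accompanies the record, so the exact positions of these elements are not documented here. M13 forward and reverse priming sites flanking the insert are listed for sequence verification.

Although the repository categorises it under bacterial expression, the record states that there is no promoter driving the insert, which fits its role as a shuttle intermediate rather than an expression construct in its own right. The ARL6 coding sequence retains its stop codon, so transfer into a destination vector by LR recombination yields either the untagged native protein or an N-terminally tagged fusion, while C-terminal tags encoded by a destination vector would not be translated. The construct belongs to a toolbox of plasmids assembled for expression or knockdown of the human ARF, ARL and SAR GTPases, and it serves as a convenient source from which ARL6 can be moved into bacterial, mammalian or other Gateway-compatible expression backbones.
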