>Addgene plasmid #67328 | pDONR221-ARL6 | addgene partial sequence | sequence record 118864 | M13-Rev 5'-CAGGAAACAGCTATGACC-3'
TCAGCTGGATGGCAAATAATGATTTTATTTTGACTGATAGTGACCTGTTCGTTGCAACAAACTTGATAAG
CAATGCTTTCTTATAATGCCAACTTTGTACAAGAAAGCTGGGTCCTATCATGTCTTCACAGTCTGGATCT
GATCTTGAAGCCAGTCTACACCTTCTTGCAAGCCTTCTCCTTTTATGGCATCACTAGCACAAATATGCCA
GGGTTTATCTTTGATGTTCTCTAAACACAGCAACTGAGACACTTTTACAGATGTCACTGCATCTCTAAGA
TCCATTTTATTTGCAAAGAATAAGATTGGAATTCGACGGTGTTTAATATCTGGATGATTCAGAAGAGTAT
CGAGTTCTTCTTTGGCCACAACCATTCTTAATCTATCACTACTATCAATGACAAAAATAATAGCTTGGCC
TTCTTTATAATAGTGTTCCCAGAGATTTCTGTATCTTCCTTGACCTGACATGTCAAACACTGTAAATGAC
AAACTGGATGATTTGAATTTCTCTATGCTGAATCCTATTGTTGGAAGGATATTTTGAGATTGAGCATTTG
AAGGTTTAAGTTTGTTAATGATCGTCGTTTTGCCACTATTATCTAGCCCAAGGCACAAAACATGAACCTC
CTTC
